Addgene plasmid #113811: pZFP3-donor
Purpose: CRISPR donor plasmid to tag human transcription factor ZFP3 with GFP
Depositing lab: Kevin White. Depositing organization: University of Chicago.
Backbone
  Vector backbone: pUC19
  Vector type: CRISPR
Growth in bacteria
  Bacterial resistance: Ampicillin, 100 μg/mL
  Growth temperature: 37°C
  Growth strain: DH5alpha
  Copy number: High Copy
Gene/Insert
  Gene/Insert name: ZFP3 homology arms flanking EGFP-IRES-Neo cassette
  Species: H. sapiens (human)
  Mutation: rs11313283
  Entrez Gene: ZFP3 (a.k.a. ZNF752, FLJ30726)
  Cloning method: Gibson Cloning
  Sequencing primers: 5′ M13pUC-fwd; 3′ M13pUC-rev
Terms and licenses: Academic/Nonprofit Terms; Industry Terms: Not Available to Industry
Depositor comments: Cloning source: SK-N-SH. Use with plasmid pZFP3.1.0-gDNA
How to cite: pZFP3-donor was a gift from Kevin White (Addgene plasmid # 113811 ; http://n2t.net/addgene:113811 ; RRID:Addgene_113811)
