[The description below was written by a language model from this plasmid's Addgene catalogue record and pLannotate feature annotations shown in this document.]
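Description:
pZFP3-donor is a homology-directed repair template for CRISPR-mediated tagging of the endogenous human transcription factor gene ZFP3 with GFP. It is built on the pUC19 cloning backbone and is propagated in E. coli as a high-copy plasmid using the ColE1/pUC origin, with ampicillin selection from the bla gene. Remnants of the pUC lac region (lac promoter and operator, CAP site, lacZα and MCS fragments) flank the insert, which was assembled by Gibson cloning. The plasmid carries no annotated mammalian origin or promoter, consistent with a donor intended to deliver sequence to the genome rather than to express it episomally.

The insert consists of ZFP3 homology arms, amplified from SK-N-SH cell DNA, surrounding an EGFP-IRES-Neo cassette. The left arm includes an annotated stretch of ZFP3 coding sequence, followed by a short hit to the composite capTEV tag (TEV site/6xHis-type element), an S-tag and EGFP. This order suggests an in-frame fusion at the C-terminal end of the protein, although the record does not state the junction explicitly. Downstream, an EMCV IRES drives translation of the neomycin phosphotransferase gene from the same transcript. Correctly integrated cells would therefore express both the GFP fusion and G418 resistance under the native ZFP3 promoter.

The short fragments annotated as uncharacterised human loci in the right arm differ between the two sequence records and are probably incidental similarity matches within genomic sequence. The record lists the variant rs11313283 as a mutation, and the depositor and NGS sequences differ by four nucleotides in length. The donor is meant to be used together with its companion guide RNA plasmid, pZFP3.1.0-gDNA.
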