Features (pLannotate 1.2.2; 18 found; start..end, strand, type, name):
      1..21      +  misc_feature   MCS (fragment): pUC18/19 multiple cloning site
     58..74      -  protein_bind   lac operator: The lac repressor binds to the lac operator to inhibit transcription in E. coli. This inhibition can be relieved by adding lactose or isopropyl-β-D-thiogalactopyranoside (IPTG). lac repressor encoded by lacI
     82..112     -  promoter       lac promoter: promoter for the E. coli lac operon
    127..148     -  protein_bind   CAP binding site: CAP binding activates transcription in the presence of cAMP. E. coli catabolite activator protein
    161..253     -  CDS            lacI (fragment): lac repressor; lacI; The lac repressor binds to the lac operator to inhibit transcription in E. coli. This inhibition can be relieved by adding lactose or isopropyl-β-D-thiogalactopyranoside (IPTG).
    436..1024    -  rep_origin     ori: high-copy-number ColE1/pMB1/pBR322/pUC origin of replication
   1195..2055    -  CDS            AmpR: β-lactamase; bla; confers resistance to ampicillin, carbenicillin, and related antibiotics
   2056..2160    -  promoter       AmpR promoter: bla
   2255..2290    +  CDS            rop (fragment): Rop protein, which maintains plasmids at low copy number; rop
   2392..2491    +  misc_feature   bom (fragment): basis of mobility region from pBR322
   2497..2654    -  CDS            lacZα (fragment): LacZα fragment of β-galactosidase; lacZ fragment
   2663..2839    +  CDS            ZFP3 (fragment): ZFP3_HUMAN - Also known as ZNF752. Experimental evidence at protein level: Swiss-Prot protein existence level 1. May be involved in transcriptional regulation. From Homo sapiens (Human).
   3874..3894    +  CDS            capTEV™ (fragment): composite tag for in vivo biotinylation, TEV protease cleavage, and 6xHis tagging
   3908..3952    +  CDS            S-Tag: affinity and epitope tag derived from pancreatic ribonuclease A
   4043..4762    +  CDS            EGFP: the original enhanced GFP (Yang et al., 1996) mammalian codon-optimized
   4800..5385    +  misc_feature   IRES2: internal ribosome entry site (IRES) of the encephalomyocarditis virus (EMCV)
   5467..6270    +  CDS            NeoR/KanR: aminoglycoside phosphotransferase from Tn5; aph(3')-II (or nptII); confers resistance to neomycin, kanamycin, and G418 (Geneticin®)
   6435..6584    +  CDS            LINC00596 (fragment): CN165_HUMAN - Also known as C14orf165. Protein uncertain: Swiss-Prot protein existence level 5. From Homo sapiens (Human).
>Addgene plasmid #113811 | pZFP3-donor | depositor full sequence | sequence record 214772 | Full Sequence
GACCTGCAGGCATGCAAGCTTGGCGTAATCATGGTCATAGCTGTTTCCTGTGTGAAATTGTTATCCGCTC
ACAATTCCACACAACATACGAGCCGGAAGCATAAAGTGTAAAGCCTGGGGTGCCTAATGAGTGAGCTAAC
TCACATTAATTGCGTTGCGCTCACTGCCCGCTTTCCAGTCGGGAAACCTGTCGTGCCAGCTGCATTAATG
AATCGGCCAACGCGCGGGGAGAGGCGGTTTGCGTATTGGGCGCTCTTCCGCTTCCTCGCTCACTGACTCG
CTGCGCTCGGTCGTTCGGCTGCGGCGAGCGGTATCAGCTCACTCAAAGGCGGTAATACGGTTATCCACAG
AATCAGGGGATAACGCAGGAAAGAACATGTGAGCAAAAGGCCAGCAAAAGGCCAGGAACCGTAAAAAGGC
CGCGTTGCTGGCGTTTTTCCATAGGCTCCGCCCCCCTGACGAGCATCACAAAAATCGACGCTCAAGTCAG
AGGTGGCGAAACCCGACAGGACTATAAAGATACCAGGCGTTTCCCCCTGGAAGCTCCCTCGTGCGCTCTC
CTGTTCCGACCCTGCCGCTTACCGGATACCTGTCCGCCTTTCTCCCTTCGGGAAGCGTGGCGCTTTCTCA
TAGCTCACGCTGTAGGTATCTCAGTTCGGTGTAGGTCGTTCGCTCCAAGCTGGGCTGTGTGCACGAACCC
CCCGTTCAGCCCGACCGCTGCGCCTTATCCGGTAACTATCGTCTTGAGTCCAACCCGGTAAGACACGACT
TATCGCCACTGGCAGCAGCCACTGGTAACAGGATTAGCAGAGCGAGGTATGTAGGCGGTGCTACAGAGTT
CTTGAAGTGGTGGCCTAACTACGGCTACACTAGAAGGACAGTATTTGGTATCTGCGCTCTGCTGAAGCCA
GTTACCTTCGGAAAAAGAGTTGGTAGCTCTTGATCCGGCAAACAAACCACCGCTGGTAGCGGTGGTTTTT
TTGTTTGCAAGCAGCAGATTACGCGCAGAAAAAAAGGATCTCAAGAAGATCCTTTGATCTTTTCTACGGG
GTCTGACGCTCAGTGGAACGAAAACTCACGTTAAGGGATTTTGGTCATGAGATTATCAAAAAGGATCTTC
ACCTAGATCCTTTTAAATTAAAAATGAAGTTTTAAATCAATCTAAAGTATATATGAGTAAACTTGGTCTG
ACAGTTACCAATGCTTAATCAGTGAGGCACCTATCTCAGCGATCTGTCTATTTCGTTCATCCATAGTTGC
CTGACTCCCCGTCGTGTAGATAACTACGATACGGGAGGGCTTACCATCTGGCCCCAGTGCTGCAATGATA
CCGCGAGACCCACGCTCACCGGCTCCAGATTTATCAGCAATAAACCAGCCAGCCGGAAGGGCCGAGCGCA
GAAGTGGTCCTGCAACTTTATCCGCCTCCATCCAGTCTATTAATTGTTGCCGGGAAGCTAGAGTAAGTAG
TTCGCCAGTTAATAGTTTGCGCAACGTTGTTGCCATTGCTACAGGCATCGTGGTGTCACGCTCGTCGTTT
GGTATGGCTTCATTCAGCTCCGGTTCCCAACGATCAAGGCGAGTTACATGATCCCCCATGTTGTGCAAAA
AAGCGGTTAGCTCCTTCGGTCCTCCGATCGTTGTCAGAAGTAAGTTGGCCGCAGTGTTATCACTCATGGT
TATGGCAGCACTGCATAATTCTCTTACTGTCATGCCATCCGTAAGATGCTTTTCTGTGACTGGTGAGTAC
TCAACCAAGTCATTCTGAGAATAGTGTATGCGGCGACCGAGTTGCTCTTGCCCGGCGTCAATACGGGATA
ATACCGCGCCACATAGCAGAACTTTAAAAGTGCTCATCATTGGAAAACGTTCTTCGGGGCGAAAACTCTC
AAGGATCTTACCGCTGTTGAGATCCAGTTCGATGTAACCCACTCGTGCACCCAACTGATCTTCAGCATCT
TTTACTTTCACCAGCGTTTCTGGGTGAGCAAAAACAGGAAGGCAAAATGCCGCAAAAAAGGGAATAAGGG
CGACACGGAAATGTTGAATACTCATACTCTTCCTTTTTCAATATTATTGAAGCATTTATCAGGGTTATTG
TCTCATGAGCGGATACATATTTGAATGTATTTAGAAAAATAAACAAATAGGGGTTCCGCGCACATTTCCC
CGAAAAGTGCCACCTGACGTCTAAGAAACCATTATTATCATGACATTAACCTATAAAAATAGGCGTATCA
CGAGGCCCTTTCGTCTCGCGCGTTTCGGTGATGACGGTGAAAACCTCTGACACATGCAGCTCCCGGAGAC
GGTCACAGCTTGTCTGTAAGCGGATGCCGGGAGCAGACAAGCCCGTCAGGGCGCGTCAGCGGGTGTTGGC
GGGTGTCGGGGCTGGCTTAACTATGCGGCATCAGAGCAGATTGTACTGAGAGTGCACCATATGCGGTGTG
AAATACCGCACAGATGCGTAAGGAGAAAATACCGCATCAGGCGCCATTCGCCATTCAGGCTGCGCAACTG
TTGGGAAGGGCGATCGGTGCGGGCCTCTTCGCTATTACGCCAGCTGGCGAAAGGGGGATGTGCTGCAAGG
CGATTAAGTTGGGTAACGCCAGGGTTTTCCCAGTCACGACGTTGTAAAACGACGGCCAGTGAATTCGAGC
TCGGTACCCCAACAGAGGGAGTTAGTGCATTTGCTACCTCTGGCCAAAACTTCCTAGAGATTTTAGAATC
TAACAAAACACAGAGAAGTTCTGTGGGAGAAAAGCCTCATACATGTAAAGAATGTGGGAAAGCCTTTAAT
CAGAACTCACATCTCATCCAGCATATGAGAGTTCATAGTGGAGAAAAACCCTTTGAATGTAAAGAATGTG
GAAAGACATTTGGAACTAATTCAAGCCTTCGACGGCACCTGAGAATTCATGCTGGAGAAAAACCCTTTGC
TTGTAATGAATGTGGAAAGGCCTTCATTCAGAGTTCACACCTTATTCACCATCATAGAATTCATACTGGA
GAGAGACCCTATAAATGTGAAGAATGTGGTAAAGCCTTCAGTCAAAATTCAGCCCTTATTCTACACCAGA
GAATCCATACTGGAGAGAAACCATATGAATGTAATGAATGTGGGAAGACCTTTAGGGTTAGTTCACAGCT
TATTCAGCATCAGAGAATTCATACTGAAGAAAGATACCATGAATGCAATGAGTGTGGCAAAGCCTTCAAG
CATAGCTCAGGCCTTATTAGACACCAGAAAATTCATACTGGAGAAAAACCATATCTGTGTAATGAATGTG
GGAAGGGCTTCGGGCAGAGTTCTGAGCTTATCCGGCATCAGAGAATTCATACAGGGGACAAACCCTATGA
ATGTAATGAATGTGGGAAAACTTTTGGCCAGAACTCAGAGATTATTAGACATATTAGAATTCATACTGGT
GAGAAGCCCTATGTATGTAAGGAATGTGGGAAGGCCTTCAGGGGGAACTCAGAACTTCTTAGACATGAGA
GAATTCACACTGGAGAGAAACCCTATGAATGCTTTGAGTGTGGAAAGGCTTTCAGGCGGACCTCTCACCT
TATTGTCCACCAGAGAATTCATACTGGAGAGAAACCCCATCAATGTAATGAGTGTGCAAGAACCTTTTGG
GATAATTCTGAGCTGCTTCTCCACCAGAAAATTCATATTGGAGAGAAACCTTATGAATGTAGCGAGTGTG
AGAAAACATTTAGCCAGCATTCCCAACTTATCATACATCAGAGAATTCACACTGGAGAGAAGCCTTATGA
GTGCCAAGAATGTCAGAAGACTTTTAGTCGGAGCTCTCACCTCCTCCGACATCAAAGTGTTCACTGTATG
GAGGGGATTCCAACTACTGCAAGCGAGAATCTTTATTTTCAGGGCGCCGCCAAATTCAAAGAAACCGCTG
CTGCTAAATTCGAACGCCAGCACATGGACAGCGGAGGTGGAGGTTCGAGCGGTCCCTCGGGTTCGTCGAG
CCTGGAAGTTCTGTTCCAGGGGCCCCTGTCGTCGAGCGGTCCCTCGGGTTCGATGGTGAGCAAAGGCGAG
GAGCTGTTCACCGGGGTGGTGCCCATCCTGGTCGAGCTGGACGGCGACGTAAACGGCCACAAGTTCAGCG
TGTCCGGCGAGGGCGAGGGCGATGCCACCTACGGCAAGCTGACCCTGAAGTTCATCTGCACCACCGGCAA
GCTGCCCGTGCCCTGGCCCACCCTCGTGACCACCCTGACCTACGGCGTGCAGTGCTTCAGCCGCTACCCC
GACCACATGAAGCAGCACGACTTCTTCAAGTCCGCCATGCCCGAAGGCTACGTCCAGGAGCGCACCATCT
TCTTCAAGGACGACGGCAACTACAAGACCCGCGCCGAGGTGAAGTTCGAGGGCGACACCCTGGTGAACCG
CATCGAGCTGAAGGGCATCGACTTCAAGGAGGACGGCAACATCCTGGGGCACAAGCTGGAGTACAACTAC
AACAGCCACAACGTCTATATCATGGCCGACAAGCAGAAGAACGGCATCAAGGTGAACTTCAAGATCCGCC
ACAACATCGAGGACGGCAGCGTGCAGCTCGCCGACCACTACCAGCAGAACACCCCCATCGGCGACGGCCC
CGTGCTGCTGCCCGACAACCACTACCTGAGCACCCAGTCCGCCCTGAGCAAAGACCCCAACGAGAAGCGC
GATCACATGGTCCTTAAGGAGTTCGTGACCGCCGCCGGGATCACTCTCGGCATGGACGAGCTGTACAAGT
AATGATCTAGAGTCGAGTTAATTAAGAATTCCGCCCCCCCCCCTCTCCCTCCCCCCCCCTAACGTTACTG
GCCGAAGCCGCTTGGAATAAGGCCGGTGTGCGTTTGTCTATATGTTATTTTCCACCATATTGCCGTCTTT
TGGCAATGTGAGGGCCCGGAAACCTGGCCCTGTCTTCTTGACGAGCATTCCTAGGGGTCTTTCCCCTCTC
GCCAAAGGAATGCAGGGTCTGTTGAATGTCGTGAAGGAAGCAGTTCCTCTGGAAGCTTCTTGAAGACAAA
CAACGTCTGTAGCGACCCTTTGCAGGCAGCGGAACCCCCCACCTGGCGACAGGTGCCTCTGCGGCCAAAA
GCCACGTGTATAAGATACACCTGCAAAGGCGGCACAACCCCAGTGCCACGTTGTGAGTTGGATAGTTGTG
GAAAGAGTCAAATGGCTCTCCTCAAGCGTATTCAACAAGGGGCTGAAGGATGCCCAGAAGGTACCCCATT
GTATGGGATCTGATCTGGGGCCTCGGTGCACATGCTTTACATGTGTTTAGTCGAGGTTAAAAAAACGTCT
AGGCCCCCCGAACCACGGGGACGTGGTTTTCCTTTGAAAAACACGATGATAATATGGCCACAACCTGTTA
CATTGCACAAGATAAAAATATATCATCACGAACAGTAAAACTGTCTGCTTACATAAACAGTAATACAAGG
GGTGTTATGGGATCGGCCATTGAACAAGATGGATTGCACGCAGGTTCTCCGGCCGCTTGGGTGGAGAGGC
TATTCGGCTATGACTGGGCACAACAGACAATCGGCTGCTCTGATGCCGCCGTGTTCCGGCTGTCAGCGCA
GGGGCGCCCGGTTCTTTTTGTCAAGACCGACCTGTCCGGTGCCCTGAATGAACTGCAGGACGAGGCAGCG
CGGCTATCGTGGCTGGCCACGACGGGCGTTCCTTGCGCAGCTGTGCTCGACGTTGTCACTGAAGCGGGAA
GGGACTGGCTGCTATTGGGCGAAGTGCCGGGGCAGGATCTCCTGTCATCTCACCTTGCTCCTGCCGAGAA
AGTATCCATCATGGCTGATGCAATGCGGCGGCTGCATACGCTTGATCCGGCTACCTGCCCATTCGACCAC
CAAGCGAAACATCGCATCGAGCGAGCACGTACTCGGATGGAAGCCGGTCTTGTCGATCAGGATGATCTGG
ACGAAGAGCATCAGGGGCTCGCGCCAGCCGAACTGTTCGCCAGGCTCAAGGCGCGCATGCCCGACGGCGA
GGATCTCGTCGTGACCCATGGCGATGCCTGCTTGCCGAATATCATGGTGGAAAATGGCCGCTTTTCTGGA
TTCATCGACTGTGGCCGGCTGGGTGTGGCGGACCGCTATCAGGACATAGCGTTGGCTACCCGTGATATTG
CTGAAGAGCTTGGCGGCGAATGGGCTGACCGCTTCCTCGTGCTTTACGGTATCGCCGCTCCCGATTCGCA
GCGCATCGCCTTCTATCGCCTTCTTGACGAGTTCTTCTGAGTCTCTGCAAAATAGGAAAGCTTTTAGTGG
AAAAGCTAAAGTCCAACTTATTCATTTGTTCATAATATGCAAATATGCACCCCAAGTATTCAAATCCAAT
GAATGGACAGAACCTCCTCTGTCCTCCCACTGATTTTAAATAGTTGGTTGAAGAAGATGAGGCACTTTTT
TTTTTTTTTTTTTAAGCATTGGGGTCTTGCTCTGTTGCCCAGGATGGGATGCAGTGGCACAGTCGTAACT
CACTGCTTCCTTGAACTCCTGGGCTCAAACAGTCCTCCTGCCTCAGCCTTCCAAATAGCTAGGACTGCAG
GCACTAATGAGGCACTTTTATGAATTATTCATTGAGAGGTTTCAGTGTGCTAAGTTAAATCATAAAAGCT
CTTTCAGGCCTTAATTTCCCCTCTGTCCTTCCTTCCCCTTCTCCTCCCCCAGTGGATCACATAACAAACA
TTAAGGGTCTGTACCAGCCATCTTTCCTAAATTACTCTTCAGCAAAATTGTGGGAACAGGATTCCACCAC
CTCCTAAGAATGAGAGTTGACTCATTGACTGTTACCCCCTGAAATATTAGAAAGTCATAATTTAGAAGAC
ACACCTCATTCTCCTGTCCACTGTTTAGCATTGGAATAATTTAGTAAGCTGTTATTAGCTTCAAAGTCGT
CCAGCCCTGCTATGAAGTTACTTTAGAAGATGGCAGCATTAATGAAGAAGCAGGCTCATTTCACATCTGT
CAGGCTTCCTTATTCATCTGAAGAGGCTGCCATGATGGAGGAACTGACAGGCAATTTACAACGGGATTAT
AAGTGAAGGCCTTAGAATCCAGAGGGGCCGATTAGGCAACACCAGGGGATAAACAATTGAGGTCACACTG
CTCGGCATGGGCAGAAGCAGCTCTTCAGGAGCTGTCCACACTTCAGGGGTGCTCAGACTGACTGCTCCTA
AGAATTCTGCTGCATATATTTTTAGCCCCATCTCCTGCCACTGCTGACAGATATTGTGACAGTAAGTAGC
AGACAGGACTGTGGCTTCACCTCCTCCGGGCACCTGGCTACAGTGATGAGTCAGTTCACCTGATGACAAA
CCAGGGTCTGGCCTTGCCAAAGCACTTAAGTTCTCATGACCTGGACCGCACTGGAGGCCCTGGCTAAGTC
AGGATGTCGTAGCCTCTT
