Features (pLannotate 1.2.2; 18 found; start..end, strand, type, name):
      1..21      +  misc_feature   MCS (fragment): pUC18/19 multiple cloning site
     58..74      -  protein_bind   lac operator: The lac repressor binds to the lac operator to inhibit transcription in E. coli. This inhibition can be relieved by adding lactose or isopropyl-β-D-thiogalactopyranoside (IPTG). lac repressor encoded by lacI
     82..112     -  promoter       lac promoter: promoter for the E. coli lac operon
    127..148     -  protein_bind   CAP binding site: CAP binding activates transcription in the presence of cAMP. E. coli catabolite activator protein
    161..253     -  CDS            lacI (fragment): lac repressor; lacI; The lac repressor binds to the lac operator to inhibit transcription in E. coli. This inhibition can be relieved by adding lactose or isopropyl-β-D-thiogalactopyranoside (IPTG).
    436..1024    -  rep_origin     ori: high-copy-number ColE1/pMB1/pBR322/pUC origin of replication
   1195..2055    -  CDS            AmpR: β-lactamase; bla; confers resistance to ampicillin, carbenicillin, and related antibiotics
   2056..2160    -  promoter       AmpR promoter: bla
   2255..2290    +  CDS            rop (fragment): Rop protein, which maintains plasmids at low copy number; rop
   2392..2491    +  misc_feature   bom (fragment): basis of mobility region from pBR322
   2497..2654    -  CDS            lacZα (fragment): LacZα fragment of β-galactosidase; lacZ fragment
   2663..2839    +  CDS            ZFP3 (fragment): ZFP3_HUMAN - Also known as ZNF752. Experimental evidence at protein level: Swiss-Prot protein existence level 1. May be involved in transcriptional regulation. From Homo sapiens (Human).
   3874..3894    +  CDS            capTEV™ (fragment): composite tag for in vivo biotinylation, TEV protease cleavage, and 6xHis tagging
   3908..3952    +  CDS            S-Tag: affinity and epitope tag derived from pancreatic ribonuclease A
   4043..4762    +  CDS            EGFP: the original enhanced GFP (Yang et al., 1996) mammalian codon-optimized
   4800..5385    +  misc_feature   IRES2: internal ribosome entry site (IRES) of the encephalomyocarditis virus (EMCV)
   5467..6270    +  CDS            NeoR/KanR: aminoglycoside phosphotransferase from Tn5; aph(3')-II (or nptII); confers resistance to neomycin, kanamycin, and G418 (Geneticin®)
   6463..6582    +  CDS            LINC01549 (fragment): CU037_HUMAN - Also known as C21orf37 Protein uncertain: Swiss-Prot protein existence level 5. From Homo sapiens (Human).
>Addgene plasmid #113811 | pZFP3-donor | addgene full sequence | sequence record 229896 | Addgene NGS Result
GACCTGCAGGCATGCAAGCTTGGCGTAATCATGGTCATAGCTGTTTCCTGTGTGAAATTGTTATCCGCTC
ACAATTCCACACAACATACGAGCCGGAAGCATAAAGTGTAAAGCCTGGGGTGCCTAATGAGTGAGCTAAC
TCACATTAATTGCGTTGCGCTCACTGCCCGCTTTCCAGTCGGGAAACCTGTCGTGCCAGCTGCATTAATG
AATCGGCCAACGCGCGGGGAGAGGCGGTTTGCGTATTGGGCGCTCTTCCGCTTCCTCGCTCACTGACTCG
CTGCGCTCGGTCGTTCGGCTGCGGCGAGCGGTATCAGCTCACTCAAAGGCGGTAATACGGTTATCCACAG
AATCAGGGGATAACGCAGGAAAGAACATGTGAGCAAAAGGCCAGCAAAAGGCCAGGAACCGTAAAAAGGC
CGCGTTGCTGGCGTTTTTCCATAGGCTCCGCCCCCCTGACGAGCATCACAAAAATCGACGCTCAAGTCAG
AGGTGGCGAAACCCGACAGGACTATAAAGATACCAGGCGTTTCCCCCTGGAAGCTCCCTCGTGCGCTCTC
CTGTTCCGACCCTGCCGCTTACCGGATACCTGTCCGCCTTTCTCCCTTCGGGAAGCGTGGCGCTTTCTCA
TAGCTCACGCTGTAGGTATCTCAGTTCGGTGTAGGTCGTTCGCTCCAAGCTGGGCTGTGTGCACGAACCC
CCCGTTCAGCCCGACCGCTGCGCCTTATCCGGTAACTATCGTCTTGAGTCCAACCCGGTAAGACACGACT
TATCGCCACTGGCAGCAGCCACTGGTAACAGGATTAGCAGAGCGAGGTATGTAGGCGGTGCTACAGAGTT
CTTGAAGTGGTGGCCTAACTACGGCTACACTAGAAGAACAGTATTTGGTATCTGCGCTCTGCTGAAGCCA
GTTACCTTCGGAAAAAGAGTTGGTAGCTCTTGATCCGGCAAACAAACCACCGCTGGTAGCGGTGGTTTTT
TTGTTTGCAAGCAGCAGATTACGCGCAGAAAAAAAGGATCTCAAGAAGATCCTTTGATCTTTTCTACGGG
GTCTGACGCTCAGTGGAACGAAAACTCACGTTAAGGGATTTTGGTCATGAGATTATCAAAAAGGATCTTC
ACCTAGATCCTTTTAAATTAAAAATGAAGTTTTAAATCAATCTAAAGTATATATGAGTAAACTTGGTCTG
ACAGTTACCAATGCTTAATCAGTGAGGCACCTATCTCAGCGATCTGTCTATTTCGTTCATCCATAGTTGC
CTGACTCCCCGTCGTGTAGATAACTACGATACGGGAGGGCTTACCATCTGGCCCCAGTGCTGCAATGATA
CCGCGAGACCCACGCTCACCGGCTCCAGATTTATCAGCAATAAACCAGCCAGCCGGAAGGGCCGAGCGCA
GAAGTGGTCCTGCAACTTTATCCGCCTCCATCCAGTCTATTAATTGTTGCCGGGAAGCTAGAGTAAGTAG
TTCGCCAGTTAATAGTTTGCGCAACGTTGTTGCCATTGCTACAGGCATCGTGGTGTCACGCTCGTCGTTT
GGTATGGCTTCATTCAGCTCCGGTTCCCAACGATCAAGGCGAGTTACATGATCCCCCATGTTGTGCAAAA
AAGCGGTTAGCTCCTTCGGTCCTCCGATCGTTGTCAGAAGTAAGTTGGCCGCAGTGTTATCACTCATGGT
TATGGCAGCACTGCATAATTCTCTTACTGTCATGCCATCCGTAAGATGCTTTTCTGTGACTGGTGAGTAC
TCAACCAAGTCATTCTGAGAATAGTGTATGCGGCGACCGAGTTGCTCTTGCCCGGCGTCAATACGGGATA
ATACCGCGCCACATAGCAGAACTTTAAAAGTGCTCATCATTGGAAAACGTTCTTCGGGGCGAAAACTCTC
AAGGATCTTACCGCTGTTGAGATCCAGTTCGATGTAACCCACTCGTGCACCCAACTGATCTTCAGCATCT
TTTACTTTCACCAGCGTTTCTGGGTGAGCAAAAACAGGAAGGCAAAATGCCGCAAAAAAGGGAATAAGGG
CGACACGGAAATGTTGAATACTCATACTCTTCCTTTTTCAATATTATTGAAGCATTTATCAGGGTTATTG
TCTCATGAGCGGATACATATTTGAATGTATTTAGAAAAATAAACAAATAGGGGTTCCGCGCACATTTCCC
CGAAAAGTGCCACCTGACGTCTAAGAAACCATTATTATCATGACATTAACCTATAAAAATAGGCGTATCA
CGAGGCCCTTTCGTCTCGCGCGTTTCGGTGATGACGGTGAAAACCTCTGACACATGCAGCTCCCGGAGAC
GGTCACAGCTTGTCTGTAAGCGGATGCCGGGAGCAGACAAGCCCGTCAGGGCGCGTCAGCGGGTGTTGGC
GGGTGTCGGGGCTGGCTTAACTATGCGGCATCAGAGCAGATTGTACTGAGAGTGCACCATATGCGGTGTG
AAATACCGCACAGATGCGTAAGGAGAAAATACCGCATCAGGCGCCATTCGCCATTCAGGCTGCGCAACTG
TTGGGAAGGGCGATCGGTGCGGGCCTCTTCGCTATTACGCCAGCTGGCGAAAGGGGGATGTGCTGCAAGG
CGATTAAGTTGGGTAACGCCAGGGTTTTCCCAGTCACGACGTTGTAAAACGACGGCCAGTGAATTCGAGC
TCGGTACCCCAACAGAGGGAGTTAGTGCATTTGCTACCTCTGGCCAAAACTTCCTAGAGATTTTAGAATC
TAACAAAACACAGAGAAGTTCTGTGGGAGAAAAGCCTCATACATGTAAAGAATGTGGGAAAGCCTTTAAT
CAGAACTCACATCTCATCCAGCATATGAGAGTTCATAGTGGAGAAAAACCCTTTGAATGTAAAGAATGTG
GAAAGACATTTGGAACTAATTCAAGCCTTCGACGGCACCTGAGAATTCATGCTGGAGAAAAACCCTTTGC
TTGTAATGAATGTGGAAAGGCCTTCATTCAGAGTTCACACCTTATTCACCATCATAGAATTCATACTGGA
GAGAGACCCTATAAATGTGAAGAATGTGGTAAAGCCTTCAGTCAAAATTCAGCCCTTATTCTACACCAGA
GAATCCATACTGGAGAGAAACCATATGAATGTAATGAATGTGGGAAGACCTTTAGGGTTAGTTCACAGCT
TATTCAGCATCAGAGAATTCATACTGAAGAAAGATACCATGAATGCAATGAGTGTGGCAAAGCCTTCAAG
CATAGCTCAGGCCTTATTAGACACCAGAAAATTCATACTGGAGAAAAACCATATCTGTGTAATGAATGTG
GGAAGGGCTTCGGGCAGAGTTCTGAGCTTATCCGGCATCAGAGAATTCATACAGGGGACAAACCCTATGA
ATGTAATGAATGTGGGAAAACTTTTGGCCAGAACTCAGAGATTATTAGACATATTAGAATTCATACTGGT
GAGAAGCCCTATGTATGTAAGGAATGTGGGAAGGCCTTCAGGGGGAACTCAGAACTTCTTAGACATGAGA
GAATTCACACTGGAGAGAAACCCTATGAATGCTTTGAGTGTGGAAAGGCTTTCAGGCGGACCTCTCACCT
TATTGTCCACCAGAGAATTCATACTGGAGAGAAACCCCATCAATGTAATGAGTGTGCAAGAACCTTTTGG
GATAATTCTGAGCTGCTTCTCCACCAGAAAATTCATATTGGAGAGAAACCTTATGAATGTAGCGAGTGTG
AGAAAACATTTAGCCAGCATTCCCAACTTATCATACATCAGAGAATTCACACTGGAGAGAAGCCTTATGA
GTGCCAAGAATGTCAGAAGACTTTTAGTCGGAGCTCTCACCTCCTCCGACATCAAAGTGTTCACTGTATG
GAGGGGATTCCAACTACTGCAAGCGAGAATCTTTATTTTCAGGGCGCCGCCAAATTCAAAGAAACCGCTG
CTGCTAAATTCGAACGCCAGCACATGGACAGCGGAGGTGGAGGTTCGAGCGGTCCCTCGGGTTCGTCGAG
CCTGGAAGTTCTGTTCCAGGGGCCCCTGTCGTCGAGCGGTCCCTCGGGTTCGATGGTGAGCAAAGGCGAG
GAGCTGTTCACCGGGGTGGTGCCCATCCTGGTCGAGCTGGACGGCGACGTAAACGGCCACAAGTTCAGCG
TGTCCGGCGAGGGCGAGGGCGATGCCACCTACGGCAAGCTGACCCTGAAGTTCATCTGCACCACCGGCAA
GCTGCCCGTGCCCTGGCCCACCCTCGTGACCACCCTGACCTACGGCGTGCAGTGCTTCAGCCGCTACCCC
GACCACATGAAGCAGCACGACTTCTTCAAGTCCGCCATGCCCGAAGGCTACGTCCAGGAGCGCACCATCT
TCTTCAAGGACGACGGCAACTACAAGACCCGCGCCGAGGTGAAGTTCGAGGGCGACACCCTGGTGAACCG
CATCGAGCTGAAGGGCATCGACTTCAAGGAGGACGGCAACATCCTGGGGCACAAGCTGGAGTACAACTAC
AACAGCCACAACGTCTATATCATGGCCGACAAGCAGAAGAACGGCATCAAGGTGAACTTCAAGATCCGCC
ACAACATCGAGGACGGCAGCGTGCAGCTCGCCGACCACTACCAGCAGAACACCCCCATCGGCGACGGCCC
CGTGCTGCTGCCCGACAACCACTACCTGAGCACCCAGTCCGCCCTGAGCAAAGACCCCAACGAGAAGCGC
GATCACATGGTCCTTAAGGAGTTCGTGACCGCCGCCGGGATCACTCTCGGCATGGACGAGCTGTACAAGT
AATGATCTAGAGTCGAGTTAATTAAGAATTCCGCCCCCCCCCCTCTCCCTCCCCCCCCCTAACGTTACTG
GCCGAAGCCGCTTGGAATAAGGCCGGTGTGCGTTTGTCTATATGTTATTTTCCACCATATTGCCGTCTTT
TGGCAATGTGAGGGCCCGGAAACCTGGCCCTGTCTTCTTGACGAGCATTCCTAGGGGTCTTTCCCCTCTC
GCCAAAGGAATGCAGGGTCTGTTGAATGTCGTGAAGGAAGCAGTTCCTCTGGAAGCTTCTTGAAGACAAA
CAACGTCTGTAGCGACCCTTTGCAGGCAGCGGAACCCCCCACCTGGCGACAGGTGCCTCTGCGGCCAAAA
GCCACGTGTATAAGATACACCTGCAAAGGCGGCACAACCCCAGTGCCACGTTGTGAGTTGGATAGTTGTG
GAAAGAGTCAAATGGCTCTCCTCAAGCGTATTCAACAAGGGGCTGAAGGATGCCCAGAAGGTACCCCATT
GTATGGGATCTGATCTGGGGCCTCGGTGCACATGCTTTACATGTGTTTAGTCGAGGTTAAAAAAACGTCT
AGGCCCCCCGAACCACGGGGACGTGGTTTTCCTTTGAAAAACACGATGATAATATGGCCACAACCTGTTA
CATTGCACAAGATAAAAATATATCATCACGAACAGTAAAACTGTCTGCTTACATAAACAGTAATACAAGG
GGTGTTATGGGATCGGCCATTGAACAAGATGGATTGCACGCAGGTTCTCCGGCCGCTTGGGTGGAGAGGC
TATTCGGCTATGACTGGGCACAACAGACAATCGGCTGCTCTGATGCCGCCGTGTTCCGGCTGTCAGCGCA
GGGGCGCCCGGTTCTTTTTGTCAAGACCGACCTGTCCGGTGCCCTGAATGAACTGCAGGACGAGGCAGCG
CGGCTATCGTGGCTGGCCACGACGGGCGTTCCTTGCGCAGCTGTGCTCGACGTTGTCACTGAAGCGGGAA
GGGACTGGCTGCTATTGGGCGAAGTGCCGGGGCAGGATCTCCTGTCATCTCACCTTGCTCCTGCCGAGAA
AGTATCCATCATGGCTGATGCAATGCGGCGGCTGCATACGCTTGATCCGGCTACCTGCCCATTCGACCAC
CAAGCGAAACATCGCATCGAGCGAGCACGTACTCGGATGGAAGCCGGTCTTGTCGATCAGGATGATCTGG
ACGAAGAGCATCAGGGGCTCGCGCCAGCCGAACTGTTCGCCAGGCTCAAGGCGCGCATGCCCGACGGCGA
GGATCTCGTCGTGACCCATGGCGATGCCTGCTTGCCGAATATCATGGTGGAAAATGGCCGCTTTTCTGGA
TTCATCGACTGTGGCCGGCTGGGTGTGGCGGACCGCTATCAGGACATAGCGTTGGCTACCCGTGATATTG
CTGAAGAGCTTGGCGGCGAATGGGCTGACCGCTTCCTCGTGCTTTACGGTATCGCCGCTCCCGATTCGCA
GCGCATCGCCTTCTATCGCCTTCTTGACGAGTTCTTCTGAGTCTCTGCAAAATAGGAAAGCTTTTAGTGG
AAAAGCTAAAGTCCAACTTATTCATTTGTTCATAATATGCAAATATGCACCCCAAGTATTCAAATCCAAT
GAATGGACAGAACCTCCTCTGTCCTCCCACTGATTTTAAATAGTTGGTTGAAGAAGATGAGGCACTTTTT
TTTTTTTTTTAAGCATTGGGGTCTTGCTCTGTTGCCCAGGATGGGATGCAGTGGCACAGTCGTAACTCAC
TGCTTCCTTGAACTCCTGGGCTCAAACAGTCCTCCTGCCTCAGCCTTCCAAATAGCTAGGACTGCAGGCA
CTAATGAGGCACTTTTATGAATTATTCATTGAGAGGTTTCAGTGTGCTAAGTTAAATCATAAAAGCTCTT
TCAGGCCTTAATTTCCCCTCTGTCCTTCCTTCCCCTTCTCCTCCCCCAGTGGATCACATAACAAACATTA
AGGGTCTGTACCAGCCATCTTTCCTAAATTACTCTTCAGCAAAATTGTGGGAACAGGATTCCACCACCTC
CTAAGAATGAGAGTTGACTCATTGACTGTTACCCCCTGAAATATTAGAAAGTCATAATTTAGAAGACACA
CCTCATTCTCCTGTCCATGTTTAGCATTGGAATAATTTAGTAAGCTGTTATTAGCTTCAAAGTCGTCCAG
CCCTGCTATGAAGTTACTTTAGAAGATGGCAGCATTAATGAAGAAGCAGGCTCATTTCACATCTGTCAGG
CTTCCTTATTCATCTGAAGAGGCTGCCATGATGGAGGAACTGACAGGCAATTTACAACGGGATTATAAGT
GAAGGCCTTAGAATCCAGAGGGGCCGATTAGGCAACACCAGGGGATAAACAATTGAGGTCACACTGCTCG
GCATGGGCAGAAGCAGCTCTTCAGGAGCTGTCCACACTTCAGGGGTGCTCAGACTGACTGCTCCTAAGAA
TTCTGCTGCATATATTTTTAGCCCCATCTCCTGCCACTGCTGACAGATATTGTGACAGTAAGTAGCAGAC
AGGACTGTGGCTTCACCTCCTCCGGGCACCTGGCTACAGTGATGAGTCAGTTCACCTGATGACAAACCAG
GGTCTGGCCTTGCCAAAGCACTTAAGTTCTCATGACCTGGACCGCACTGGAGGCCCTGGCTAAGTCAGGA
TGTCGTAGCCTCTT
